Addgene plasmid #237914: TRBV6-2
Purpose: Encodes TRBV6-2 allele and TRAC to generate TCRs via cloning
Depositing lab: Michael Birnbaum. Depositing organization: Massachusetts Institute of Technology. Publication: Scalable TCR synthesis and screening enable antigen reactivity mapping in vitiligo. Gaglione SA, Mukkamala RS, Krishna C, Smith BE, Wadsworth MH 2nd, Jelinsky SA, Perez CR, Schmidt-Hong L, Katz EL, Gellatly KJ, Ali LR, Shen J, Holec PV, Zhao QH, Chan AO, Xu EJK, Kravarik KM, Guzova JA, Dobson CS, Singh H, Garber M, Dougan M, Dougan SK, Harris JE, Winkler A, Birnbaum ME. Immunity. 2026 Feb 10;59(2):477-493.e9. doi: 10.1016/j.immuni.2026.01.001. Epub 2026 Jan 28. PubMed 41610844.
Backbone
  Vector backbone: pGGA-select
  Backbone manufacturer: Addgene Plasmid #195714
  Backbone size w/o insert (bp): 2518
  Vector type: Synthetic Biology
Growth in bacteria
  Bacterial resistance: Chloramphenicol, 25 μg/mL
  Growth temperature: 37°C
  Growth strain: DH5alpha
  Copy number: High Copy
Gene/Insert
  Gene/Insert name: TRBV6-2-TRAC
  Species: H. sapiens (human)
  Insert size (bp): 413
  Mutation: None
  Entrez Gene: TRBV6-2 (a.k.a. TCRBV13S2, TCRBV13S2A1T, TCRBV6S2, TRBV62)
  Cloning method: Unknown
Terms and licenses: Academic/Nonprofit Terms; Industry Terms: Not Available to Industry
Depositor comments: Please visit https://doi.org/10.1101/2025.04.24.649726 for bioRxiv preprint.
How to cite: TRBV6-2 was a gift from Michael Birnbaum (Addgene plasmid # 237914 ; http://n2t.net/addgene:237914 ; RRID:Addgene_237914)
