[The description below was written by a language model from this plasmid's Addgene catalogue record and pLannotate feature annotations shown in this document.]
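Description:
TRBV6-2 is a small (about 2.9 kb) bacterial parts plasmid built on the pGGA-select backbone and catalogued as a synthetic biology vector. It is one module in a library intended for assembling human T cell receptor genes by cloning. It replicates in E. coli from a high-copy ColE1/pUC-type origin and is selected with chloramphenicol through a cat gene driven by its own promoter. The only trace of ampicillin resistance is a short fragment of the AmpR promoter. SP6 and T7 phage promoters flank the insert region in convergent orientation, a carry-over from the backbone that could serve for sequencing or in vitro transcription. No eukaryotic promoter, polyadenylation signal or viral element is annotated, so the plasmid is a storage and donor vector, not an expression construct.

The payload is listed as TRBV6-2-TRAC of human origin, combining a TCR beta-chain variable gene segment with the TCR alpha-chain constant region. The feature table shows a roughly 315 bp beta V-region segment followed, after a short unannotated gap, by a TRAC coding sequence that runs across the numbering origin of the circular map. The automated annotation labels the V segment as a TRBV6-5 fragment, which probably reflects close similarity among TRBV6 family members, not a different insert; the catalogue entry identifies it as the TRBV6-2 allele with no mutations. The annotated V and TRAC features together span more than the stated 413 bp insert size, and the record does not resolve this discrepancy. The stated purpose is to supply these germline-encoded pieces so that full TCRs can be generated by cloning. The record lists the cloning method as unknown and does not describe the junction or restriction sites.
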