Features (pLannotate 1.2.2; 8 found; start..end, strand, type, name):
    437..455     -  promoter       T7 promoter: promoter for bacteriophage T7 RNA polymerase
    465..522     +  promoter       AmpR promoter (fragment): bla
    569..1225    -  CDS            cat: CAT_ECOLX - Experimental evidence at protein level: Swiss-Prot protein existence level 1. This enzyme is an effector of chloramphenicol resistance in bacteria. From Escherichia coli. This protein is used as a marker in many commonly used cloning vectors, such as pACYC184.
   1226..1328    -  promoter       cat promoter: promoter of the E. coli cat gene encoding chloramphenicol acetyltransferase
   1429..2017    +  rep_origin     ori: high-copy-number ColE1/pMB1/pBR322/pUC origin of replication
   2447..2465    +  promoter       SP6 promoter: promoter for bacteriophage SP6 RNA polymerase
   2519..2833    +  CDS            TRBV6-5 (fragment): TVB65_HUMAN - Experimental evidence at protein level: Swiss-Prot protein existence level 1. V region of the variable domain of T cell receptor (TR) beta chain that participates in the antigen recognition (PubMed:24600447). Alpha-beta T cell receptors are antigen specific receptors which are essential to the immune response and are present on the cell surface of T lymphocytes. Recognize peptide-major histocompatibility (MH) (pMH) complexes that are displayed by antigen presenting cells (APC), a prerequisite for efficient T cell adaptive immunity against pathogens (PubMed:25493333). Binding of a
   2902..390     +  CDS            TRAC (across the origin): TRAC_HUMAN - Also known as TCRA. Experimental evidence at protein level: Swiss-Prot protein existence level 1. Constant region of T cell receptor (TR) alpha chain (PubMed:24600447). Alpha-beta T cell receptors are antigen specific receptors which are essential to the immune response and are present on the cell surface of T lymphocytes. Recognize peptide-major histocompatibility (MH) (pMH) complexes that are displayed by antigen presenting cells (APC), a prerequisite for efficient T cell adaptive immunity against pathogens (PubMed:25493333). Binding of alpha-beta TR to pMH complex initiates TR-
>Addgene plasmid #237914 | TRBV6-2 | addgene full sequence | sequence record 478923 | Addgene NGS Result
CTGAGAGACTCTAAATCCAGTGACAAGTCTGTCTGCCTATTCACCGATTTTGATTCTCAAACAAATGTGT
CACAAAGTAAGGATTCTGACGTCTATATCACAGACAAAACTGTGCTAGACATGAGGTCTATGGACTTCAA
GAGCAACAGTGCTGTGGCCTGGAGCAACAAATCTGACTTTGCATGTGCAAACGCCTTCAACAACAGCATT
ATTCCAGAAGATACCTTCTTCCCCAGCCCAGAAAGTTCCTGTGATGTCAAGCTGGTCGAGAAATCTTTTG
AAACAGATACGAACCTAAACTTTCAAAACCTGTCAGTGATTGGGTTCCGAATCCTCCTCCTGAAAGTGGC
CGGGTTTAATCTGCTCATGACGCTGCGGCTGTGGTCCAGCTGAGGAATTCATCAGAAGAGCCTCGAGGCG
GCCGCATGTGAGTCTCCCTATAGTGAGTCGTATTAATTTCGCGGGCGGAACCCCTATTTGTTTATTTTTC
TAAATACATTCAAATATGTATCCGCTCATGAGTAGCACCAGGCGTTTAAGGGCACCAATAACTGCCTTAA
AAAAATTACGCCCCGCCCTGCCACTCATCGCAGTACTGTTGTAATTCATTAAGCATTCTGCCGACATGGA
AGCCATCACAAACGGCATGATGAACCTGAATCGCCAGCGGCATCAGCACCTTGTCGCCTTGCGTATAATA
TTTGCCCATGGTGAAAACGGGGGCGAAGAAGTTGTCCATATTGGCCACGTTTAAATCAAAACTGGTGAAA
CTCACCCAGGGATTGGCTGAGACAAAAAACATATTCTCAATAAACCCTTTAGGGAAATAGGCCAGGTTTT
CACCGTAACACGCCACATCTTGCGAATATATGTGTAGAAACTGCCGGAAATCGTCGTGGTATTCACTCCA
GAGCGATGAAAACGTTTCAGTTTGCTCATGGAAAACGGTGTAACAAGGGTGAACACTATCCCATATCACC
AGCTCACCGTCTTTCATTGCCATACGAAATTCCGGATGAGCATTCATCAGGCGGGCAAGAATGTGAATAA
AGGCCGGATAAAACTTGTGCTTATTTTTCTTTACGGTCTTTAAAAAGGCCGTAATATCCAGCTGAACGGT
CTGGTTATAGGTACATTGAGCAACTGACTGAAATGCCTCAAAATGTTCTTTACGATGCCATTGGGATATA
TCAACGGTGGTATATCCAGTGATTTTTTTCTCCATTTTAGCTTCCTTAGCTCCTGAAAATCTCGATAACT
CAAAAAATACGCCCGGTAGTGATCTTATTTCATTATGGTGAAAGTTGGAACCTCTTACGTGCCGATCAAA
GTCTCATTTTCGCCAAAAGTTGTCATGACCAAAATCCCTTAACGTGAGTTTTCGTTCCACTGAGCGTCAG
ACCCCGTAGAAAAGATCAAAGGATCTTCTTGAGATCCTTTTTTTCTGCGCGTAATCTGCTGCTTGCAAAC
AAAAAAACCACCGCTACCAGCGGTGGTTTGTTTGCCGGATCAAGAGCTACCAACTCTTTTTCCGAAGGTA
ACTGGCTTCAGCAGAGCGCAGATACCAAATACTGTTCTTCTAGTGTAGCCGTAGTTAGGCCACCACTTCA
AGAACTCTGTAGCACCGCCTACATACCTCGCTCTGCTAATCCTGTTACCAGTGGCTGCTGCCAGTGGCGA
TAAGTCGTGTCTTACCGGGTTGGACTCAAGACGATAGTTACCGGATAAGGCGCAGCGGTCGGGCTGAACG
GGGGGTTCGTGCACACAGCCCAGCTTGGAGCGAACGACCTACACCGAACTGAGATACCTACAGCGTGAGC
TATGAGAAAGCGCCACGCTTCCCGAAGGGAGAAAGGCGGACAGGTATCCGGTAAGCGGCAGGGTCGGAAC
AGGAGAGCGCACGAGGGAGCTTCCAGGGGGAAACGCCTGGTATCTTTATAGTCCTGTCGGGTTTCGCCAC
CTCTGACTTGAGCGTCGATTTTTGTGATGCTCGTCAGGGGGGCGGAGCCTATGGAAAAACGCCAGCAATG
CGGCCTTTTTACGGTTCCTGGCCTTTTGCTGGCCTTTTGCTCACATGTTCTTTCCTGCGTTATCCCCTGA
TTCTGTGGATAACCGTATTACCGCCTTTGAGTGAGCTGATACCGCTCGCCGCAGCCGAACGACCGAGCGC
AGCGAGTCAGTGAGCGAGGAAGCCGAAAAATCAATAATCAGACAACAAGATGTGCGAACTCGATATTTTA
CACGACTCTCTTTACCAATTCTGCCCCGAATTACACTTAAAACGACTCAACAGCTTAACGTTGGCTTGCC
ACGCATTACTTGACTGTAAAACTCTCACTCTTACCGAACTTGGCCGTAACCTGCCAACCAAAGCGAGAAC
AAAACATAACATCAAACGAATCGACCGATTGTTAGGTAATCGTCACTTGCAGGAAGGTTTAAACGCATTT
AGGTGACACTATAGAAGTGTGTATCGCTCGAGGCTCTTCAGCATCTAGAGCCACCGGCATGAGCCACCAT
GAGCCTCGGGCTCCTGTGCTGTGGGGCCTTTTCTCTCCTGTGGGCAGGTCCAGTGAATGCTGGTGTCACT
CAGACCCCAAAATTCCGGGTCTTGAAAACGGGACAGAGCATGACACTGCTGTGTGCCCAGGATATGAACC
ATGAATACATGTACTGGTATCGACAAGACCCAGGCATGGGGCTGAGGCTGATTCATTACTCAGTTGGTGA
GGGTACAACTGCCAAAGGAGAGGTCCCTGATGGCTACAATGTCTCCAGATTAAAAAAACAGAATTTCCTG
CTGGGGTTGGAGTCGGCTGCTCCCTCCCATAGTCTTCGTCACGAGACGTAATGGAGACCATGCGATATCC
GTAGGTCTCGAAACCGTCTCGGGGTGAAGACATTCAAAACCCTGACCCTGCCGTGTACCAG
